Addgene plasmid #34791: pHyVec4
Purpose: (Empty Backbone)
Depositing lab: Rob Steele. Depositing organization: University of California, Irvine.
Backbone
  Vector backbone: Derived from pBluescript II SK+
  Backbone manufacturer: Stratagene
  Vector type: Hydra Expression
  Promoter: Hydra vulgaris actin promoter
  Tag / fusion protein: GFP (C terminal on backbone)
Growth in bacteria
  Bacterial resistance: Ampicillin, 100 μg/mL
  Growth temperature: 37°C
  Growth strain: DH5alpha
  Copy number: High Copy
Terms and licenses: Academic/Nonprofit Terms; Industry Terms: Not Available to Industry
How to cite: pHyVec4 was a gift from Rob Steele (Addgene plasmid # 34791 ; http://n2t.net/addgene:34791 ; RRID:Addgene_34791)
