[The description below was written by a language model from this plasmid's Addgene catalogue record and pLannotate feature annotations shown in this document.]
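Description:
pHyVec4 is an empty-backbone expression vector for the freshwater cnidarian Hydra, built on the Stratagene phagemid pBluescript II SK+. It is about 5.1 kb and is propagated in E. coli as a high-copy plasmid through its ColE1/pUC-type origin, with selection by ampicillin via the β-lactamase gene and its native bla promoter. The pBluescript heritage is evident in the retained f1 origin, which permits single-stranded DNA production with helper phage, and in the remnants of the lac region (lac promoter, operator, CAP binding site, and fragments of lacZα and lacI) that flank the former polylinker. T7 and T3 phage promoters face inward on either side of the inserted cassette and can serve for sequencing or in vitro transcription.

The payload sits between the T7 and T3 promoters. According to the catalogue entry, expression is driven by the Hydra vulgaris actin promoter, a strong, broadly active promoter in this animal. The automated annotation does not label it, but the roughly 1 kb unannotated stretch upstream of the GFP coding sequence is the likely location. GFP from Aequorea victoria is listed as a C-terminal tag on the backbone, so a gene of interest cloned upstream and in frame would be expressed as a fusion with GFP at its C-terminus. About 500 bp of unannotated sequence follows GFP, and its identity (for example a 3' untranslated or terminator region) is not stated in the record, nor are the available cloning sites. The vector is suited to expressing GFP-tagged proteins in Hydra, for purposes such as protein localisation or generating fluorescently marked cells or animals, although the record gives no specific application or delivery method.
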