Features (pLannotate 1.2.2; 12 found; start..end, strand, type, name):
     30..458     -  rep_origin     f1 ori (sequence partly withheld): f1 bacteriophage origin of replication; arrow indicates direction of (+) strand synthesis
    463..618     -  CDS            lacZα (fragment): LacZα fragment of β-galactosidase; lacZ fragment
    626..644     +  promoter       T7 promoter: promoter for bacteriophage T7 RNA polymerase
   1714..2430    +  CDS            GFP: Aequoria victoria green fluorescent protein
   2940..2958    -  promoter       T3 promoter: promoter for bacteriophage T3 RNA polymerase
   3003..3019    -  protein_bind   lac operator: The lac repressor binds to the lac operator to inhibit transcription in E. coli. This inhibition can be relieved by adding lactose or isopropyl-β-D-thiogalactopyranoside (IPTG). lac repressor encoded by lacI
   3027..3057    -  promoter       lac promoter: promoter for the E. coli lac operon
   3072..3093    -  protein_bind   CAP binding site: CAP binding activates transcription in the presence of cAMP. E. coli catabolite activator protein
   3106..3198    -  CDS            lacI (fragment): lac repressor; lacI; The lac repressor binds to the lac operator to inhibit transcription in E. coli. This inhibition can be relieved by adding lactose or isopropyl-β-D-thiogalactopyranoside (IPTG).
   3381..3969    -  rep_origin     ori: high-copy-number ColE1/pMB1/pBR322/pUC origin of replication
   4140..5000    -  CDS            AmpR: β-lactamase; bla; confers resistance to ampicillin, carbenicillin, and related antibiotics
   5001..5105    -  promoter       AmpR promoter: bla
>Addgene plasmid #34791 | pHyVec4 | depositor full sequence | sequence record 41829 | pHyVec4 sequence 5128 bps
CTAAATTGTAAGCGTTAATATTTTGTTAAAATTCGCGTTAAATTTTTGTTAAATCAGCTCATTTTTTAAC
CAATAGGCCGAAATCGGCAAAATCCCTTATAAATCAAAAGAATAGACCGAGATAGGGT
[37 nt withheld, positions 129-165]
AAAGAACGTGGACTCCAACGTCAAAGG
[49 nt withheld, positions 193-241]
T
[91 nt withheld, positions 243-333]
G
[124 nt withheld, positions 335-458]
CCCATTCGCCATTCAGGCTGCGCAACTGTTGGGAAGGGCGATCGGTGCGGGCCTCTTCGCTATTACGCCA
GCTGGCGAAAGGGGGATGTGCTGCAAGGCGATTAAGTTGGGTAACGCCAGGGTTTTCCCAGTCACGACGT
TGTAAAACGACGGCCAGTGAGCGCGCGTAATACGACTCACTATAGGGCGAATTGGTTTTAAGCCGAGATG
CAGGATTCTGAATGAAAAAGAAAAAAAGAAGTCTCGGTAGAGTAAAAGTGATCGGTTTGCAACTGTAAAA
TTTATTGAAGTACCAATAATTTTATTTAAAATAAAACTGAAATATAAAGTTAAAGTTGCTGTTCTATAAG
TTTACCGAATTTTAAAACCATTGTAACGCTAGAGTAATATTTGAGTCTACTAAGTTAGTCCCCGCACTTT
TTAATCAAGCAATAAATACCCAAACTTTGCTTATTCAAATCAATAAACCAATATATCTCTTAAAATAAAG
TAAAAACTTCTGAAATTCTATAAAAAAAAATTTAATTTCGAAATATCAAATGTAACTTCAACACCGCACT
ATTTTCTTTTAAACAACTGATATAGTAATTACTTCTCAAAAACGTTATCTCAAGGTTTGTGATGTACTTA
AAACCACTCCTATTTTGTTACGCGTTTAAAAAAGCAAACATAAGTTGGTTTCTATTGATGAATGAGAACA
TATTTCATTTAAAGTTAAAATCCTACCAGTGGTTTCACTGTACGTAAACACCGTCAAAAAAACAGGAACG
TTTTTAAAGATTAATAATTGAAGTAAAAAAAATTTAATACCGGGGGTTAAAAAAATCTTTTAAAATAATT
ATAAATATATATATTAAAATTTATAAATTTTTAAACACATTTAAAATATATATTAAGTATAATAAAAGTA
ATATTATAAAAAAAAATTTAATTTTATAATTATTTTTATTAAATTTATAAATAATAGGTAAAACTTACAT
ATCCGTTTTATTTTTTCTTAATAAAATAACGCGTGCAAATTTTTGTCCATATAAAGACCTTTTCGAACAA
TAACTTTTTTGCTTAGCCGTTTTTTTTCTTATATGGTCAAAAAAGCGCTCAAGCGATTCACCATAAAAAG
CGCAATTAGTTCAGCGTTCGTTATTCAGAAGCTTCAGCTTTGCTTGATACTCAGCTCTTCTCTTTTTAAA
CAAAACACTAATCAAGCTAGCCGATGATGAAGTTGCCCGCCCTCGCTGCAGCACCCGGGGAAAAAATGAG
TAAAGGAGAAGAACTTTTCACTGGAGTTGTCCCAATTCTTGTTGAATTAGATGGTGATGTTAATGGGCAC
AAATTTTCTGTCAGTGGAGAGGGTGAAGGTGATGCAACATACGGAAAACTTACCCTTAAATTTATTTGCA
CTACTGGAAAACTACCTGTTCCATGGCCAACACTTGTCACTACTTTCTGTTATGGTGTTCAATGCTTTTC
AAGATACCCAGATCATATGAAACGGCATGACTTTTTCAAGAGTGCCATGCCCGAAGGTTATGTACAGGAA
AGAACTATATTTTTCAAAGATGACGGGAACTACAAGACACGTGCTGAAGTCAAGTTTGAAGGTGATACCC
TTGTTAATAGAATCGAGTTAAAAGGTATTGATTTTAAAGAAGATGGAAACATTCTTGGACACAAATTGGA
ATACAACTATAACTCACACAATGTATACATCATGGCAGACAAACAAAAGAATGGAATCAAAGTTAACTTC
AAAATTAGACACAACATTGAAGATGGAAGCGTTCAACTAGCAGACCATTATCAACAAAATACTCCAATTG
GCGATGGCCCTGTCCTTTTACCAGACAACCATTACCTGTCCACACAATCTGCCCTTTCGAAAGATCCCAA
CGAAAAGAGAGACCACATGGTCCTTCTTGAGTTTGTAACAGCTGCTGGGATTACACATGGCATGGATGAA
CTATACAAATAGCATTCGTAGAATTCACAATTCGATTATATTTATACTGGACTATTTTTACATCTGTTCG
GTTATTTTCACATTTATTTTTCTATATATATCTTATAAACGTTTTAAAACCCATGTAATTTTTGTTAAGC
TGTAATATAAAAGACGTCCTAACAAACTTCTTTTATTACTGAATTTCCTTTAATTATAATAAATAACAAG
TTTTAAAATAAATTCAGGCAATTAAGGCGCTCCTGAGGTACTAAAATTAATGTAAACATTTAAAATTAAC
TTGGATGGTCTTAAGTACTGTACTCGTGATTTTGTTATACTTTATTATTAGAAAAGTCGTCTATTAACTT
TTTGTTCCTTAATTTACTTGATTAAATTGTCGCTTAATTTATCAAATCAGGTTTTGCGCGTTATTTTAGA
GAAAAACTTATTAGAAAAATGAATAAGCAAAGTTTAGGCTAACATGTTTTTTTATTATTTTAAATAGTTC
AAGTCAATGACGTATAAACCAGCTTTTGTTCCCTTTAGTGAGGGTTAATTGCGCGCTTGGCGTAATCATG
GTCATAGCTGTTTCCTGTGTGAAATTGTTATCCGCTCACAATTCCACACAACATACGAGCCGGAAGCATA
AAGTGTAAAGCCTGGGGTGCCTAATGAGTGAGCTAACTCACATTAATTGCGTTGCGCTCACTGCCCGCTT
TCCAGTCGGGAAACCTGTCGTGCCAGCTGCATTAATGAATCGGCCAACGCGCGGGGAGAGGCGGTTTGCG
TATTGGGCGCTCTTCCGCTTCCTCGCTCACTGACTCGCTGCGCTCGGTCGTTCGGCTGCGGCGAGCGGTA
TCAGCTCACTCAAAGGCGGTAATACGGTTATCCACAGAATCAGGGGATAACGCAGGAAAGAACATGTGAG
CAAAAGGCCAGCAAAAGGCCAGGAACCGTAAAAAGGCCGCGTTGCTGGCGTTTTTCCATAGGCTCCGCCC
CCCTGACGAGCATCACAAAAATCGACGCTCAAGTCAGAGGTGGCGAAACCCGACAGGACTATAAAGATAC
CAGGCGTTTCCCCCTGGAAGCTCCCTCGTGCGCTCTCCTGTTCCGACCCTGCCGCTTACCGGATACCTGT
CCGCCTTTCTCCCTTCGGGAAGCGTGGCGCTTTCTCATAGCTCACGCTGTAGGTATCTCAGTTCGGTGTA
GGTCGTTCGCTCCAAGCTGGGCTGTGTGCACGAACCCCCCGTTCAGCCCGACCGCTGCGCCTTATCCGGT
AACTATCGTCTTGAGTCCAACCCGGTAAGACACGACTTATCGCCACTGGCAGCAGCCACTGGTAACAGGA
TTAGCAGAGCGAGGTATGTAGGCGGTGCTACAGAGTTCTTGAAGTGGTGGCCTAACTACGGCTACACTAG
AAGGACAGTATTTGGTATCTGCGCTCTGCTGAAGCCAGTTACCTTCGGAAAAAGAGTTGGTAGCTCTTGA
TCCGGCAAACAAACCACCGCTGGTAGCGGTGGTTTTTTTGTTTGCAAGCAGCAGATTACGCGCAGAAAAA
AAGGATCTCAAGAAGATCCTTTGATCTTTTCTACGGGGTCTGACGCTCAGTGGAACGAAAACTCACGTTA
AGGGATTTTGGTCATGAGATTATCAAAAAGGATCTTCACCTAGATCCTTTTAAATTAAAAATGAAGTTTT
AAATCAATCTAAAGTATATATGAGTAAACTTGGTCTGACAGTTACCAATGCTTAATCAGTGAGGCACCTA
TCTCAGCGATCTGTCTATTTCGTTCATCCATAGTTGCCTGACTCCCCGTCGTGTAGATAACTACGATACG
GGAGGGCTTACCATCTGGCCCCAGTGCTGCAATGATACCGCGAGACCCACGCTCACCGGCTCCAGATTTA
TCAGCAATAAACCAGCCAGCCGGAAGGGCCGAGCGCAGAAGTGGTCCTGCAACTTTATCCGCCTCCATCC
AGTCTATTAATTGTTGCCGGGAAGCTAGAGTAAGTAGTTCGCCAGTTAATAGTTTGCGCAACGTTGTTGC
CATTGCTACAGGCATCGTGGTGTCACGCTCGTCGTTTGGTATGGCTTCATTCAGCTCCGGTTCCCAACGA
TCAAGGCGAGTTACATGATCCCCCATGTTGTGCAAAAAAGCGGTTAGCTCCTTCGGTCCTCCGATCGTTG
TCAGAAGTAAGTTGGCCGCAGTGTTATCACTCATGGTTATGGCAGCACTGCATAATTCTCTTACTGTCAT
GCCATCCGTAAGATGCTTTTCTGTGACTGGTGAGTACTCAACCAAGTCATTCTGAGAATAGTGTATGCGG
CGACCGAGTTGCTCTTGCCCGGCGTCAATACGGGATAATACCGCGCCACATAGCAGAACTTTAAAAGTGC
TCATCATTGGAAAACGTTCTTCGGGGCGAAAACTCTCAAGGATCTTACCGCTGTTGAGATCCAGTTCGAT
GTAACCCACTCGTGCACCCAACTGATCTTCAGCATCTTTTACTTTCACCAGCGTTTCTGGGTGAGCAAAA
ACAGGAAGGCAAAATGCCGCAAAAAAGGGAATAAGGGCGACACGGAAATGTTGAATACTCATACTCTTCC
TTTTTCAATATTATTGAAGCATTTATCAGGGTTATTGTCTCATGAGCGGATACATATTTGAATGTATTTA
GAAAAATAAACAAATAGGGGTTCCGCGCACATTTCCCCGAAAAGTGCCAC
