>Addgene plasmid #34791 | pHyVec4 | addgene partial sequence | sequence record 42662 | GFP-F 5'-GGTCCTTCTTGAGTTTGTAAC-3'
GACTATACAAATAGCATTCGTAGAATTCACAATTCGATTATATTTATACTGGACTATTTTTACATCTGTT
CGGTTATTTTCACATTTATTTTTCTATATATATCTTATAAACGTTTTAAAACCCATGTAATTTTTGTTAA
GCTGTAATATAAAAGACGTCCTAACAAACTTCTTTTATTACTGAATTTCCTTTAATTATAATAAATAACA
AGTTTTAAAATAAATTCAGGCAATTAAGGCGCTCCTGAGGTACTAAAATTAATGTAAACATTTAAAATTA
ACTTGGATGGTCTTAAGTACTGTACTCGTGATTTTGTTATACTTTATTATTAGAAAAGTCGTCTATTAAC
TTTTTGTTCCTTAATTTACTTGATTAAATTGTCGCTTAATTTATCAAATCAGGTTTTGCGCGTTATTTTA
GAGAAAAACTTATTAGAAAAATGAATAAGCAAAGTTTAGGCTAACATGTTTTTTTATTATTTTAAATAGT
TCAAGTCAATGACGTATAAACCAGCTTTTGTTCCCTTTAGTGAGGGTTAATTGCGCGCTTGGCGTAATCA
TGGTCATAGCTGTTTCCTGTGTGAAATTGTTATCCGCTCACAATTCCACACAACATACGAGCCGGAAGCA
TAAAGTGTAAAGCCTGGGGTGCCTAATGAGTGAGCTAACTCACATTAATTGCGTTGCGCTCACTGCCCGC
TTTCCAGTCGGGAAACCTGTCGTGCCAGCTGCATTAATGAATCGGCCAACGCGCGGGGAGAGGCGGTTTG
CGTATTGGGCGCTCTTCCGCTTCCTCGCTCACTGACTCGCTGCGCTCGGTCGTTCGGCTGCGGCGAGCGG
TATCAG
